>Addgene plasmid #225326 | pXD70DA8-DadhA(cHis8)BC-DadRS-noAccs(ElA2) | addgene full sequence | sequence record 463819 | Addgene NGS Result
AGCTTGCTGGGGCTTTTCTTTTTCAAATAAAACGAAAGGCTCAGTCGAAAGACTGGGCCTTTCGTTTTAT
CTGTTGTTTGTCGGTGAACGCTCTCTACTAGAGGAGCTCATGCCGGCGGCACCTCGCTAACGGATTCACC
ACTCCAAGAATTGGAGCCAATCAATTCTTGCGGAGAACTGTGAATGCGCAAACCAACCCTTGGCAGAACA
TATCCATCGCGTCCGCCATCTCCAGCAGCCGCACGCGGCGCATCTCGGGCCGCGTTGCTGGCGTTTTTCC
ATAGGCTCCGCCCCCCTGACGAGCATCACAAAAATCGACGCTCAAGTCAGAGGTGGCGAAACCCGACAGG
ACTATAAAGATACCAGGCGTTTCCCCCTGGAAGCTCCCTCGTGCGCTCTCCTGTTCCGACCCTGCCGCTT
ACCGGATACCTGTCCGCCTTTCTCCCTTCGGGAAGCGTGGCGCTTTCTCATAGCTCACGCTGTAGGTATC
TCAGTTCGGTGTAGGTCGTTCGCTCCAAGCTGGGCTGTGTGCACGAACCCCCCGTTCAGCCCGACCGCTG
CGCCTTATCCGGTAACTATCGTCTTGAGTCCAACCCGGTAAGACACGACTTATCGCCACTGGCAGCAGCC
ACTGGTAACAGGATTAGCAGAGCGAGGTATGTAGGCGGTGCTACAGAGTTCTTGAAGTGGTGGCCTAACT
ACGGCTACACTAGAAGGACAGTATTTGGTATCTGCGCTCTGCTGAAGCCAGTTACCTTCGGAAAAAGAGT
TGGTAGCTCTTGATCCGGCAAACAAACCACCGCTGGTAGCGGTGGTTTTTTTGTTTGCAAGCAGCAGATT
ACGCGCAGAAAAAAAGGATCTCAAGAAGATCCTTTGATCTTTTCTACGGGGTCTGACGCTCAGTGGAACG
AAAACTCACGTTAAGGGATTTTGGTCATGAGATTATCAAAAAGGATCTTCACCTAGATCCTTTTAAATTA
AAAATGAAGTTTTAAATCAATCTAAAGTATATATGAGTAAACTTGGTCTGACAGTTACCAATGCTTAATC
AGTGAGGCACCTATCTCAGCGATCTGTCTATTTCGTTCATCCATAGTTGCCTGACTCCCCGTCGTGTAGA
TAACTACGATACGGGAGGGCTTACCATCTGGCCCCAGTGCTGCAATGATACCGCGAGACCCACGCTCACC
GGCTCCAGATTTATCAGCAATAAACCAGCCAGCCGGAAGGGCCGAGCGCAGAAGTGGTCCTGCAACTTTA
TCCGCCTCCATCCAGTCTATTAATTGTTGCCGGGAAGCTAGAGTAAGTAGTTCGCCAGTTAATAGTTTGC
GCAACGTTGTTGCCATTGCTGCAGGCATCGTGGTGTCACGCTCGTCGTTTGGTATGGCTTCATTCAGCTC
CGGTTCCCAACGATCAAGGCGAGTTACATGATCCCCCATGTTGTGCAAAAAAGCGGTTAGCTCCTTCGGT
CCTCCGATCGTTGTCAGAAGTAAGTTGGCCGCAGTGTTATCACTCATGGTTATGGCAGCACTGCATAATT
CTCTTACTGTCATGCCATCCGTAAGATGCTTTTCTGTGACTGGTGAGTACTCAACCAAGTCATTCTGAGA
ATAGTGTATGCGGCGACCGAGTTGCTCTTGCCCGGCGTCAACACGGGATAATACCGCGCCACATAGCAGA
ACTTTAAAAGTGCTCATCATTGGAAAACGTTCTTCGGGGCGAAAACTCTCAAGGATCTTACCGCTGTTGA
GATCCAGTTCGATGTAACCCACTCGTGCACCCAACTGATCTTCAGCATCTTTTACTTTCACCAGCGTTTC
TGGGTGAGCAAAAACAGGAAGGCAAAATGCCGCAAAAAAGGGAATAAGGGCGACACGGAAATGTTGAATA
CTCATACTCTTCCTTTTTCAATATTATTGAAGCATTTATCAGGGTTATTGTCTCATGAGCGGATACATAT
TTGAATGTATTTAGAAAAATAAACAAATAGGGGTTCCGCGCACATTTCCCCGAAAAGTGCCACCTGACGT
CTAAGAAACCATTATTATCATGACATTAACCTATAAAAATAGGCGTATCACGAGGCCCTTTCGTCTTCAA
GGCGAAAAAACCCCGCCGAAGCGGGGTTTTTTGCGAAATATAATGACCCTCTTGATAACCCAAGAGGGCA
TTTTTTAGGAACGGTTATTTGATTATTAATCCGGCGGCAACTGAAACGATTCGGATCCTGTATTACTATT
CTGAATTCGCGGCCGCTTCTAGATTCATTCCGAAACGGAATGGATGAAATCGAGCGCCTCCTGCTTGTCG
CCCACGCCCAGCTTGCGGTACACGCTGCCCAGCACGTCGGCCACCTCGTCGCGCGTCAGCGCCAGCTCGC
CCTGGATCGCCTCGAAGCCGCGCTCCTCCACGTACAGGATGAGCGCGCCCAGCTCGCGCCGGTCGAGCCC
GCAGCGCTCGGCCGCGAGCCGGCACTTGCAGCGAAGCGCCGTGTCGCACGCGGCCGCAGGCGAGCCGTCG
ACGGCACCCCCGCCCGCCGCTGCGCCCGCCGTCGCGCCCGCAACCCCCGCGCCCGCCGAACCCTGCCCGT
CGCGCGCCGCGCGCACCAGCAGCTCGGTGGCGCGCAGCAGCTTCTCCATCTGCCGCGCCTGGGCGTACAG
CACGCCGCCCGCCTCGGTCAGGCTCACGCCGCTGCGGTCGCGCACGAACAGGTCGGCCCCGAATTCGCGC
TCCAACAAGGCCACGTGCTTGCTCAGCGTCGACTGCGTCAGATGCAGCTCGCGCGCGGCGGCCGTGAAGC
TGCCGCAATCGGCCACCTTCGCGAACTCGTGCAGATACGCCGTCTCCATCGCCTCAGACCGCCTCGTCCT
GCGCGGCCGTCTCGTGGGCCAGGTCGATGAGCTCCTGGCGATTGTCCACGCCCGTCTTCTGGTAGATGTG
GCGGATATGCGTGCTCACCGTGCCCGCCGAGATGAACAGCGTCTCCTGGATGCGCGAGATGGTGCGGCCC
TCCAGCAGCAGCGGAAGCACGTCGGTCTCGCGCGGCGACAGGGCGAAGCGCTCCGCGATCAGCGCGCACG
GATCCACCGGGTCGGCCGGGTCGTCGGCGGCCTCTTCGGGCACCGTGCCCATCAGGCTGACCTCGCCGAT
GCCGATTTTGATGAGGTCGGTCTCCGTGAACAGGAACAAATGCGCGATGAACAGCAGCGACACGGCCACC
AGCGTGACCAGCGTGAGGTCGAACATGCTGACCCCGGTCGCCTCCAGCGAATGGGCGAACAGCTGGCCTG
CGGTCTCGCCGCCGTACAGCGCCACGAACCCCAGGCCGATCGTCCGCGCCGGGCTCACGCGGAAGCTGGA
CGCCACGTCGATGCACACCACGCACAGCACCAGCACGAAGCAGTGGTAGCCGCCGAAGATAAGCGCGCTC
GAATACGTGTTGTTGTCGGCCATGAACGGCGTGGACAAGCATCCCAAGCACAGCATCAGCATGGAGACGC
GGTACGAGAAGAACACGCTGTCGCGCTGCAGGAACACGGCTATCAGGCAGATGGCCAACGCTCCGATGAA
GCCCGCCAGAAACAGGTACGTGCCGAAGATGTCCTGCACCTCGTAGGTTTTGAACCCCGACACCACGTCG
AAGAACCCCATCAACATGCCGATGAGCACCGCGCCCAGAAGCGCCTTCGCGAACAGGGTCGCCGTATGGC
GCGACAAAGGCTGCTCGGGCTCGCGCGGCAGCTGCGGCGTATCGGGCGCGCTGCGCCTGAGAGCTGCCGC
CGAAAGCACGGGCATGACAACGATGAGCACGATGACGGGTATCGCCGGCCCTACGATCAGCAAGAACCCC
ACGACGAACGCGATGCACAGCGACGAGGCAAGCTCCACAAGCGCCAAGCGGCCTCCCAGCCCCGACTCGA
GCTCGATCCAGCACAAGAACAGCACGGCCGAGCCCGTGCCGGTCATGACCGCGCTCAGGCCCAGCACCAG
CATGCCGACGGGCGTGGTAGGATCGGAGAACGGCGTGAGCACGCTGCCCGCGCTCATCATGATGGCCGAT
CCCAGCACGATGGAGCGGTTGCCGCTCACCCGCTCGCGCCGCACGATGACGGAGACGAACAGCATGGTCA
CCACCATGGCCACCAGCGATATGATCAGGCTGACGTACAGCGAGCCGCGCACGTCCGACGAGAAGCCGTA
CGGCACGATGCTGTAGAACATCATGAGCATCCAAAGCCATTGCAAGGCCGCGCCCGCGATGCGCTTGAGG
GAAAGGCTCGTCCCCAACGCGGTATCCCATGCACTCCGAAGCTTTTCCATGCCCCACCCCCTGTGAGCCC
GTACATAACGTCGCTCGCGCCGACCCCTCTGTCGACGGGTTCGATTATACGGAAAAGATGAGCGGCCCTC
TTTGAGGAAACTATTCTAGTTTCAGAATAATTTATGACCTACGGTTAAAGTTTCCCCAGTTCAAAGCACT
ATCGAATTTTTCATGATCACAAGATCATAAGAATTTATGATGCGGTCGAACCTGCTTTCCAACCTTTGGA
CGATGCTCTGCACCCCCTCGCATCCGTATGGTCGGCCCAAGCGACACGGGGACTTTGCACCGGTTCGGAG
CCCGAGGCTTCACCCGGCAGCCCCCCTCCCCGATCGCACGAACGAAGACGAGCAAGACGAGAACGAGGAG
AAAGAAGGAGGAGGAGTATGGGTAACCTGACCATGTCACGACGCACGTTCGTCAAGACCGCCGCCATCAC
CGGTGCGGCAGCCGCGGCGTTCGGCGCTTCGACGCACACCGCGCTGGCCGAAGAGACGTACAGCAGCGTG
TCCGGCAACGACACCGTGGCCGTGAAAACGTGCTGCCGCGGCTGCGGCAAGATGGAGTGCGGCGTCAAGG
TCATCGTCCAGAACGGGCGGGCCATACGCGTCGAGGGCGACGAGGGAGCGTTCCAGTCCATGGGCAACTG
CTGCACGAAGTCGCAGTCGTCCATCCAGGCGGCGTACCACCCCGACCGTCTGCACTATCCCATGAAGCGC
ACGAACCCGAAGGGCGAGGAGCCCGGCTGGCAGCGCATCTCGTGGGACGAGGCCATGCAGTCCATCGTGG
ACAACTTCATGGACATCAAGGCGAAGCACGGCGGCGAGGCCATCGCCTGCCAGGTGGGCACGTCGCGCAT
CTGGTGCATGCACTCGGAGTCCATCCTGAAGAACATGCTGGAAACGCCGAACAACGTTGAGGCCTGGCAG
ATCTGCAAGGGCCCGCGCCACTTCGCCACCACCATGGTGTCGCAGTTCGCCATGTCGTGGATGGAAACCA
TCACGCGCCCGAAAGTGTACGTGCAGTGGGGCGGCGCGTCCGAGCTGTCCAACTACGACGACTCCTGCCG
CACCACGGTGGACGTGGCATCGCGCGCCGACGTGCACATCAGCGTCGACCCCCGCATGGCCAACATGGGC
AAGGAAGCCGACTACTGGCAGCACCTGCGCCCCGGCACCGACGGCGCCCTGGCCCTGGCCTGGACGAACG
TCATCATCGAGAAGAAGCTCTACGACGAGCTGTACGTGAAGAAGTGGACGAACGCCCCGTTCCTCGTGTG
CGAGGACATGGAGCCCTCCGGCTTCCCCACCGTGCGCACCGACGGTTCCTACTGGGACGTGAAAACCGCG
CTGCTCAAGGAAAGCGACATCAAGGAGGGCGGCAGCCCCTATAAGTTCCTCGTGTACGACAACAACTGGG
AGAAGCTGAAGGCCGAGGGCGTCGAGCACGAGTACGGCGCGTTCACCTGGTTCAACGCCGACCAGGAAGG
CGTCATCGACGAGACCGGCGGCTTCTGGGAGGGCGAGAACTACGACTCCGAGAAGGCGCGCCAAGGCCGC
GAGGCCGCGCAGGACAACCTGCTGCCGGGCCAGACGCAGGGCTGGCTGCCCGATCCCATGCCGTTCGACC
CCGCCATCGACCCCGCGCTGGAAGGCGAGTTCGAGATCACGCTGAAGGACGGCAAGACCGTGAAGGTCAA
GCCGGTGTGGGAGCACTACAAGGCCCGCGCCGCCGAGTACAAGCCCGAGGTGGCGGCCGAGATCACCGGC
ATCCCCGCCTCCGAGATCGAGGCGGCGGCCACGGCCTACGGCACGCGCATCGACCCGTCCACCGGCTACG
GCAACGGCGGCATCCAGTACATGCTGGCGGTCGAGCACTTCTGCAGCGCCATCCAGAACTGCCGCGCCTT
CGACAACCTCGTGGGCATCACCGGCAACATGGACACCCCGGGCGGCAACCGCGGCCCGACCATCGTCCCC
ATCGACGGCGACCTCCAGGGCTTCAGCGCCTGGGCCCCCGGCGCCACCACCCCGCCGGAGGAAGTCAACC
GCAAGCAGATCGGCATCGACAAGTTCCCGCTTCTGGGCTGGTGGCAGTACTGGTGCGACAGCCATTCGCT
GTGGGACGCCGTCATCACGGGCGACCCCTACCCGGTGCGCGCCCTCTGGAACGAGTCCGGCAACTTCATG
AGCCAGACGAACACCACGCGCGCCTGGGAGGCCCTGTGCTCGCTTGACTTCTACGTGGACCTCAACCTGT
GGCACACGCCGCAGAACGACACCGCCGACATCATCCTGCCGGTGGCCCATTGGATCGAGCTCAACTCGCC
GCGCGCCAGCCAAGGTTCCGCCGGCGCCATGGGCGCCACGGTCAAGTGCGTGCAGCCGCCCGCGGAAGCC
AAGTACGATCCCGAGATCGTCATGGACCTCGCCCGCCGCATGAACTGGAAGTGGACCGACGAGCCGGGCA
ACGAGTGGCCCGACATCAACTGGCAGCTGGACGACTCCATCAAGCTGCTCACCGACGACGAGCTGACCTA
CACCACGTGGCACGTCGAGAACGGCAAGCCCACGTTCGAGCGCCACGGCGTTCCGATGGCCGAGGTCACG
CCCAAGTACAAGACGTGGGACGAGTACGTCAAGGCCTTCCAGGAGCACGGCTGGTGGCAGGCGAAGGACA
TCGAGCCGCGCAACTGGGGCACGTACCGCCGCTACCAGACCGGCGCGATGCGCGCACGCGACCGCGTGTG
GGGCCGCCTCGACTACACGGCCGGCAAGGGCATCGGCGACTGGAAGCCGGGCTGGTTCACCCCGACGATG
AAGCAGGAGATCTGGTCCACCGTCATGGAATCGCACCATCCCGACCATCCCGAGTGGAGGCTTCCCACCT
ACACCGAGCCGCCTCACGGCCCGAAGGACGGCGACCGCATCAAGGAGTACCCGCTGACCGCCACCACCGG
CCGTCGCATCCCGGTGTACTTCCACTCCGAGCATCGCCAGCTTCCCTGGTGCCGCGAGCTGTGGCCCGTG
CCGCGCGTGGAGATCAACCCGAAGACGGCCGCCGAGTACGGCATCGAGCAGGGCGACTGGGTGTGGATCG
AAACCGAGTGGGGCAAGATCCGCGAAGTGGCTGACCTGTACTACGGCGTGAAGGAAGACGTCATCAACCT
CGAGCACACGTGGTGGTACCCCGAGGTGAAGGACGCCGGCCACGGCTGGCAGTTCTCCCAGGTGAACCAG
CTGATCGACCACTACGCCCAGGACCCGCACTCCGGCACGTCCAACCTGCGCGCCTACCAGGTGAAGATCT
ACAAGGCCACGCCCGAGAACTCGCCGTTCAACAACCCCGTGCCGTGCGACTCCACCGGCACGCCCATCAT
CCATACCTCCGACGACCCCCGTCTGAAGGAATGGCTGCCTACCTACGAAGGGAGGGAGGCCGCACTCGAG
CATCACCATCACCATCACCATCACTGAACCATGACGAAGGCTATCATCACCGACCTCAACCGGTGCGTGG
GCTGCCTGGCGTGCTCGGTCGCCTGCAAGGCGGTCAACAACGTGCCCATCGGCAGCTACTGGAACAAAGT
GGTGCGCGTGGGGCCGAACCCCATCCCGGGCGGATCAGGGCAGTACCCCGACGTGTACATGTACTTCCTG
CCCATCAGCTGCCAGCACTGCGAGAACCCCGAGTGCGTGAAGGTGTGCCCCACCGAGGCGTCGCACGTGG
CCGAGGACGGCTCCATCCAGATCGACAAGGAGAAGTGCATCGGCTGCCAGTTCTGCGTCATGGCCTGCCC
CTACGGCGTCCGCTACCTCAACGAGGAGGAGAAGGTCGTCGAGAAGTGCACGCTGTGCGAGCAGAAGCTG
TCGCAGGGCGAGCTGCCCCAGTGCGTCAGCCAGTGCGGCGGCAACGCCCGCTGGATCGGCGACACCGAGG
CCGGCTACGAGTCGTTCGAGGGCTCCGAGGACCCGCTGGGCAAGCGCCGCAAGATGGTGGAGTTCCTGGA
GCCGTTCACCGACGCCGACGTGCACAAGCTGCCCGACGTGGGCAACAAGCCGTCGTACTCCTACATCCTA
CGCGACCATCACTGGGAAGGAGGTGATGAGTAATGGAAACGCAGTGGCCTCTCGTCATCTTCACGCTGTT
CGTATGCTTGACCTGCGGCACGCTGGGCGGCATGTCCATCCTGGCGCTCAAGGGCCAGGGCAGGAACCTG
CAGATGACCGCGCTCATCACGTCCGCCGTCTCGCTGGTGGTAGGCGGCATCGGAGCCTTCCTGCACCTCG
AGCACTGGGAGCGCATCTTCAACGGCTTCGGGCACATCACGTCGGGCATCACCCAGGAGCTCATCGGATG
CGTGGCGCTGGCCATCGTCATCGTCGCATGGTTCGTGGTCCTTCGAGGCGGCAAGCCCGTTCCCAAGGCG
CTGGCCTGGGCGACCCTCGCGGTTGCCGTGCTCATGATGGTCGCCACCGCGCACTCCTACCTCATGCCGG
CCCGTCCCGCGTGGGGCCTGGCGCTCGTGGCGTTCTATCTGGGCAACGCGTGCCTCCTGGGCGCCGCGGC
CGTCTGGCTGATCTCCATCCTGAAGAAGGACGAGGCCGTCGAGGCGACGGGCATCCAGCTGACGTTCATC
GCGGCCCTCGTGCAGATCGTGGCCGACGTGGTGTTCGTCATCGCCTGCGCCATGGCGAAGATCGCGCAAT
TCGGCTACTACGCCGACCCGACATCGATGACCACGGCCCCCACGCACGTCGACAGCCTGATGACCGTCAT
GGTGTCCGGCGCGGGAGCGCCCATGTTCTGGGGCTCCATCGTCTCCGTGATCGTGGCTGCGGCCTGCGCC
TTCGTGGCGAAGAAGAAGGTGGGCGCCTCCAAGACGCTCATGGTCGTCGCCGCCATCGGCGCGCTGGCCA
CCTCCGTGATGTTTCGCGTGCTGATCTACCAGCTGGGCTACCCAGTGGTCCTGATGTACTAAACTAGTCG
ACTCACACTGGCTCACCTTCGGGTGGGCCTTTCTGCGTTTATATACTAGAGAGAGAATATAAAAAGCCAG
ATTATTAATCCGGCTTTTTTATTATTTAATTCCTGTTATAAAAAAAGGATCAATTTTGAACTCTCTCCCA
AAGTTGATCCCTTAACGATCTAAAACAATTCATCCAGTAAAATATAATATTTTATTTTCTCCCAATCAGG
CTTGATCCCCAGTAAGTCAAAAAATAGCTCGACATACTGTTCTTCCCCGATATCCTCCCTGATCGACCGG
ACGCAGAAGGCAATGTCATACCACTTGTCCGCCCTGCCGCTTCTCCCAAGATCAATAAAGCCACTTACTT
TGCCATCTTTCACAAAGATGTTGCTGTCTCCCAGGTCGCCGTGGGAAAAGACAAGTTCCTCTTCGGGCTT
TTCCGTCTTTAAAAAATCATACAGCTCGCGCGGATCTTTAAATGGAGTGTCTTCTTCCCAGTTTTCGCAA
TCCACATCGGCCAGATCGTTATTCAGTAAGTAATCCAATTCGGCTAAGCGGCTGTCTAAGCTATTCGTAT
AGGGACAATCCGATATGTCGATGGAGTGAAAGAGCCTGATGCACTCCGCATACAGCTCGATAATCTTTTC
AGGGCTTTGTTCATCTTCATACTCTTCCGAGCAAAGGACGCCATCGGCCTCACTCATGAGCAGATTGCTC
CAGCCATCATGCCGTTCAAAGTGCAGGACCTTTGGAACAGGCAGCTTTCCTTCCAGCCATAGCATCATGT
CCTTTTCCCGTTCCACATCATAGGTGGTCCCTTTATACCGGCTGTCCGTCATTTTTAAATATAGGTTTTC
ATTTTCTCCCACCAGCTTATATACCTTAGCAGGAGACATTCCTTCCGTATCTTTTACGCAGCGGTATTTT
TCGATCAGTTTTTTCAATTCCGGTGATATTCTCATTTTAGCCATTTATTATTTCCTTCCTCTTTTCTACA
GTATTTAAAGATACCCCAAGAAGCTAATTATAACAAGACGAACTCCAATTCACTGTTCCTTGCATTCTAA
AACCTTAAATACCAGAAAACAGCTTTTTCAAAGTTGTTTTCAAAGTTGGCGTATAACATAGTATCGACGG
AGCCGATTTTGAAACCACAATTATGATAGAATTTACAAGCTATAAGGTTATTGTCCTGGGTTTCAAGCAT
TAGTCCATGCAAGTTTTTATGCTTTGCCCATTCTATAGATATATTGATAAGAAGACTGGAATGCCCGCTC
CGCCGGGATTATTCGAAAGCGCATCGTCCAAGCGAGACCGTCTGCATTCGGAAATCTCGGCCGGTTCGCG
CCGAGGAAGCCCATCTGGCTGCATCCCAAATCGACACACAACGCACGGAGGCCCCGGCGATCGCCGGGGC
CTCCGAATCATGCGCATCGTGGAAGCGAAGCTCCGCAAAAAACCCCGCTTCAGCGGGGTTTTTTCGCGTC
GCACCTCCTTGTCGTGTATTACAGGTACTACTATAACACATCATCTAGCCCGCCCGCGATACGTCCTCTG
CGGTGCAGCGTGGTCGCGGTTCCACGCATCCGCCGCCCGCTGCGCATCGCGCAGCACGTCATTAAGGCTC
TGTTGCCTTGGCTGTTCCCTGCGCATCAGATATTCGAGCGGGCGCGATATTCGACTTCTAAGCTCTTCCA
CTTTGATTCGCATTCCCGCAACTCCTGCTCTGATGCGGCTCGCGAGTCCATCGCACTTAACAACGATGTT
ATCGAGGATTGCGCCGCGCTCAGCTTTTCCCGCAGCTTCCCAGCCCCGAACCTCGGTAGCGATGGGTTGA
AGCTCTCCAATGTCTCGCGCAACTCCGTCCGCTCGTTGCCGAAGACACTCCAATCGGTCTTGCTCATCTT
CGATATCGAGCTTCACGTCCTCGAGCTGGCTGTCAAGCTCGGCAAGGTCACCCTCCTTGTCGGCAATCTC
GGTAACAAGCTCTGCCTTACGCGTTTCGGCATCATTCAGTAAAGCGGCGGCTTCTTCCCTAGCCGCCGCG
ACGATTCGCGCCGCTTCGTCCTTCGCAGGTTCAACCACGGCCTTATCGACCGCACAGCGTACCTTGTCGA
TATCCACGGACTTGTCCGTGTATACACGCTGCGCCCGCGTCTCCTCGTCAAGCTCGATTGCAGGGCGGTA
GCCCATGCGCCCCTCTAGGTAATCCCCAAGCTCCTTGTGCATGCTCCGGTAGAAGCTGCGGGGGCACATC
TGCTTGTAGTTGAACCGTCCATCTAGGATGGGCGTGAACGGCACGTGCATGTGGTCGCGGGCGGGCGTGC
CATCCTTCAACACCTCGTCCTTGTGGACGTACCCGCCCATCATGTTCTCGATGCCGAACTTCTTCGACAG
GTACCAGTACGTGAGACGGAAGAACCTGTCCTCATCGCCCTTGCGCACATTGTCGGGAAGCGTCACAACA
ACGTCAGCCATAACGACCGCATCCTTGCGCGTGGCACGCTTCCCTGCGGCCTTCTGGGCCTCGTTCACGC
GCTCGATGCGGCTCTCCACCGTGCCCCAGTTCGGCTCGCCATCGCGCGGCTCCACGCGCCCCACAACGAG
CTTGCCGTCCTTGTTCGTGTAGTGGCCGACCACCAAGTCGTTCTTGATGCGCTCGGGGTCGATGTTGTCG
CGCTCCAGGCTGCTGCGGTCGCGGCGGTAGTGGGCAAGCATGTGCCCGACCGATGGAGCCTTGTATTTCG
CGATGTGAGCCATGGAAACCTCCGAACCGTACAGACTTAATCGACTAAAGTCTAGCACGTTAGACCTTAG
CTACGCTAAGGACGTGGCAGGGCCAGCCCTGCACCCGCTCGGGCGTTCCCCCCGAGACCCCCCAGCCCTT
GCCCGTTCGCGGCTTCGCTCACGGCCCTCGGGCCATCGGCGCGAGCGCCGAACGGAGGGACTTCGCCCCT
CCGAACCACCCCTCAATCTACCTGCGGTTCGGCACACGGCACACGGCACTATTAGGGGGGCCGTCGTAGT
GGCCCCCCTGTGGTCATTTGTCATTTGTCATTTGTCACATTATTTTTCGGACACATTATTTTTCGGACGT
AGTTAGCGAAAAATAATGAGCCGCCCGATTCTGCAGGTCTCATCCAGTCGAGACACGGGCAAGGAAAGGG
TCGATGGAGCAGAGCGTCCATCGACCCTTAATCAAGTCTGGTCTATTCGGTTGGCCGTCGCGTCAATTCC
GCAATCCGTGAACGAGTCGGCTTAGATCTGCGCGAGCGCAGACCACGCCGCCCCGTAGTCACGCATTGCT
GCATTGACCCGACTACTCTTTGGCACCTGACTGTTCCACGCACTTGCGCTTACGTTCGGCGTTCAGATAG
TTCCCGCGACAATAGCGCTCGAGAATCGAGTTGTACCCCACGATGATTTCGCGGTACTGCTCGGGAAACT
CCCTCAGCGCCGCAGCCGTGAAATCGTTGATGGTCTCGAACCTCTCGCACATGATGAAGCCGACCAACTC
GAAGAGCATGTCCTGCTTGTCCTTAGTCGAGAGCTGTTCGAGCTGACCAATGTCGAAGTTGTTTCCCTCG
ATGCGTGCTTCGACCGGATACAGCTCCTTGCCCTTCTTGCGACAGGAAGCCGTGTCGTGAATCAGATAGT
CATACGCATGCCTGATGTTGTTGATTGGCTCGGCTGACGAACAGCACTTCTTGCCGTCCGCGCTCAATCG
GTTCAAGACGTTGATGATTGCCTTGCGTGTCGTGTTGCCGCCCCAGACAACAATGACGTGCGCATGCGTC
TTGCGCTGCTTGCTCTTCTGGTCATGGTCTATGTCGTGAACCGCATAAGCGAAAGGCACTTGAAGAATGT
CGTCTATCTCGTCCTGCCAGTCATCGCGCATGTTCTCTGGGTAGCAGATGCCCTCCCAGAGCTTCACCTT
CGTCTCGCCAGCGTTTGCCGCCATGCTATAATCTCCTTGTCTCGAATGCCCCTGCTGCCGCCA
Features (pLannotate 1.2.2; 10 found; start..end, strand, type, name):
     24..95      +  terminator     rrnB T1 terminator: transcription terminator T1 from the E. coli rrnB gene
    276..864     -  rep_origin     ori: high-copy-number ColE1/pMB1/pBR322/pUC origin of replication
   1035..1895    -  CDS            AmpR: β-lactamase; bla; confers resistance to ampicillin, carbenicillin, and related antibiotics
   1896..2000    -  promoter       AmpR promoter: bla
   2243..2262    +  misc_feature   BioBrick prefix: BioBrick prefix for parts that start with "ATG"
   4708..7758    +  CDS            dadH: DADH_EGGLN - Experimental evidence at protein level: Swiss-Prot protein existence level 1. Involved in drug metabolism, as part of an interspecies gut bacterial pathway for Levodopa (L-dopa) metabolism, acting on dopamine produced by Enterecoccus L-dopa decarboxylase. Removes the para hydroxyl group of dopamine to produce m-tyramine (3-tyramine). It is possible that dopamine dehydroxylation influences the multiple side effects of L-dopa administration linked to dopamine production in the treatment of Parkinson's disease. From Eggerthella lenta (Eubacterium lentum).
   7771..7791    +  CDS            7xHis: 6xHis affinity tag
   9320..9347    +  terminator     T7Te terminator: phage T7 early transcription terminator
   9470..10264   -  CDS            KanR: aminoglycoside phosphotransferase; aphA-3; confers resistance to kanamycin
  10360..10575   -  CDS            satA (fragment): STA_BACSU - Also known as yyaR. Experimental evidence at protein level: Swiss-Prot protein existence level 1. Involved in resistance to streptothricin, a broad-spectrum antibiotic produced by streptomycetes. Detoxifies streptothricin via acetylation of the beta amino group of the first beta-lysyl moiety of streptothricin. From Bacillus subtilis (strain 168).
