[The description below was written by a language model from this plasmid's Addgene catalogue record and pLannotate feature annotations shown in this document.]
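Description:
pXD70DA8-DadhA(cHis8)BC-DadRS-noAccs(ElA2) is a 13.3 kb bacterial expression plasmid built on the pXD69m2 backbone and designed to express the dopamine dehydroxylase (Dadh) from Eggerthella lenta strain A2 in a different E. lenta strain, DSM 2243. It is propagated in E. coli through a high-copy ColE1/pUC-type origin, and the catalogue lists kanamycin as the selection, matching an annotated aphA-3 aminoglycoside phosphotransferase gene. The sequence also carries an intact β-lactamase (AmpR) gene with its bla promoter and a short fragment resembling a streptothricin acetyltransferase next to KanR. The annotation does not identify any replicon that would maintain the plasmid in Eggerthella. Several kilobases of the sequence are unannotated, so the record does not show how it persists in that host.

The annotated payload is the dadH coding sequence, about 3 kb, followed closely by a C-terminal polyhistidine tag. The catalogue gives this as His8, while the software detected a 7xHis match. The tag allows affinity purification or detection of the catalytic subunit. Dadh removes the para-hydroxyl group of dopamine to give m-tyramine, a step in gut bacterial metabolism of L-dopa. The plasmid name suggests that DadhA is accompanied by B and C subunit genes and by DadRS, plausibly a cognate regulatory pair, with accessory genes left out. These would fall in the unannotated stretches flanking dadH, but the feature table does not confirm them, and the promoter driving expression is not stated. A T7Te terminator lies downstream of the cassette, and an rrnB T1 terminator provides further insulation. The construct is suited to producing and purifying tagged Dadh in a native-like Eggerthella host for studying gut bacterial catechol dehydroxylation.
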