Addgene plasmid #225326: pXD70DA8-DadhA(cHis8)BC-DadRS-noAccs(ElA2)
Purpose: Expresses Eggerthella lenta A2 Dadh in Eggerthella lenta DSM 2243
Depositing lab: Emily Balskus. Depositing organization: Harvard University. Publication: Enantiocomplementary Gut Bacterial Enzymes Metabolize Dietary Polyphenols. Dong X, Bae M, Le C, Aguilar Ramos MA, Balskus EP. J Am Chem Soc. 2025 Mar 5;147(9):7231-7244. doi: 10.1021/jacs.4c09892. Epub 2025 Feb 24. PubMed 39993729.
Backbone
  Vector backbone: pXD69m2
  Vector type: Bacterial Expression
Growth in bacteria
  Bacterial resistance: Kanamycin, 50 μg/mL
  Growth temperature: 37°C
  Growth strain: DH5alpha
  Copy number: High Copy
Gene/Insert
  Gene/Insert name: Dadh (alt names: Dopamine dehydroxylase; Elen_0471)
  Species: Eggerthella lenta
  Tag / fusion protein: His8 (C terminal on insert)
Terms and licenses: Academic/Nonprofit Terms; Industry Terms: Not Available to Industry
How to cite: pXD70DA8-DadhA(cHis8)BC-DadRS-noAccs(ElA2) was a gift from Emily Balskus (Addgene plasmid # 225326 ; http://n2t.net/addgene:225326 ; RRID:Addgene_225326)
